>Addgene plasmid #218559 | pLex307-UCOE-SFFV-puroR-MCP-P65-HSF1 | addgene full sequence | sequence record 430697 | Addgene NGS Result
ATCGGTAAGCCTATCCCTAACCCTCTCCTCGGTCTCGATTCTACGTAGTAATGAACTAGTACCGGTTAAG
TCGACAATCAACGCGTTAAGTCGACAATCAACCTCTGGATTACAAAATTTGTGAAAGATTGACTGGTATT
CTTAACTATGTTGCTCCTTTTACGCTATGTGGATACGCTGCTTTAATGCCTTTGTATCATGCTATTGCTT
CCCGTATGGCTTTCATTTTCTCCTCCTTGTATAAATCCTGGTTGCTGTCTCTTTATGAGGAGTTGTGGCC
CGTTGTCAGGCAACGTGGCGTGGTGTGCACTGTGTTTGCTGACGCAACCCCCACTGGTTGGGGCATTGCC
ACCACCTGTCAGCTCCTTTCCGGGACTTTCGCTTTCCCCCTCCCTATTGCCACGGCGGAACTCATCGCCG
CCTGCCTTGCCCGCTGCTGGACAGGGGCTCGGCTGTTGGGCACTGACAATTCCGTGGTGTTGTCGGGGAA
ATCATCGTCCTTTCCTTGGCTGCTCGCCTGTGTTGCCACCTGGATTCTGCGCGGGACGTCCTTCTGCTAC
GTCCCTTCGGCCCTCAATCCAGCGGACCTTCCTTCCCGCGGCCTGCTGCCGGCTCTGCGGCCTCTTCCGC
GTCTTCGCCTTCGCCCTCAGACGAGTCGGATCTCCCTTTGGGCCGCCTCCCCGCGTCGACTTTAAGACCA
ATGACTTACAAGGCAGCTGTAGATCTTAGCCACTTTTTAAAAGAAAAGGGGGGACTGGAAGGGCTAATTC
ACTCCCAACGAAGACAAGATCTGCTTTTTGCTTGTACTGGGTCTCTCTGGTTAGACCAGATCTGAGCCTG
GGAGCTCTCTGGCTAACTAGGGAACCCACTGCTTAAGCCTCAATAAAGCTTGCCTTGAGTGCTTCAAGTA
GTGTGTGCCCGTCTGTTGTGTGACTCTGGTAACTAGAGATCCCTCAGACCCTTTTAGTCAGTGTGGAAAA
TCTCTAGCAGTACGTATAGTAGTTCATGTCATCTTATTATTCAGTATTTATAACTTGCAAAGAAATGAAT
ATCAGAGAGTGAGAGGAACTTGTTTATTGCAGCTTATAATGGTTACAAATAAAGCAATAGCATCACAAAT
TTCACAAATAAAGCATTTTTTTCACTGCATTCTAGTTGTGGTTTGTCCAAACTCATCAATGTATCTTATC
ATGTCTGGCTCTAGCTATCCCGCCCCTAACTCCGCCCATCCCGCCCCTAACTCCGCCCAGTTCCGCCCAT
TCTCCGCCCCATGGCTGACTAATTTTTTTTATTTATGCAGAGGCCGAGGCCGCCTCGGCCTCTGAGCTAT
TCCAGAAGTAGTGAGGAGGCTTTTTTGGAGGCCAAGGGACGTACCCAATTCGCCCTATAGTGAGTCGTAT
TACGCGCGCTCACTGGCCGTCGTTTTACAACGTCGTGACTGGGAAAACCCTGGCGTTACCCAACTTAATC
GCCTTGCAGCACATCCCCCTTTCGCCAGCTGGCGTAATAGCGAAGAGGCCCGCACCGATCGCCCTTCCCA
ACAGTTGCGCAGCCTGAATGGCGAATGGG
[124 nt withheld, positions 1570-1693]
C
[91 nt withheld, positions 1695-1785]
A
[49 nt withheld, positions 1787-1835]
CCTTTGACGTTGGAGTCCACGTTCTTT
[37 nt withheld, positions 1863-1899]
ACCCTATCTCGGTCTATTCTTTTGATTTATAAGGGATTTTGCCGATTTCGGCCTATTGGTTAAAAAATGA
GCTGATTTAACAAAAATTTAACGCGAATTTTAACAAAATATTAACGCTTACAATTTAGGTGGCACTTTTC
GGGGAAATGTGCGCGGAACCCCTATTTGTTTATTTTTCTAAATACATTCAAATATGTATCCGCTCATGAG
ACAATAACCCTGATAAATGCTTCAATAATATTGAAAAAGGAAGAGTATGAGTATTCAACATTTCCGTGTC
GCCCTTATTCCCTTTTTTGCGGCATTTTGCCTTCCTGTTTTTGCTCACCCAGAAACGCTGGTGAAAGTAA
AAGATGCTGAAGATCAGTTGGGTGCACGAGTGGGTTACATCGAACTGGATCTCAACAGCGGTAAGATCCT
TGAGAGTTTTCGCCCCGAAGAACGTTTTCCAATGATGAGCACTTTTAAAGTTCTGCTATGTGGCGCGGTA
TTATCCCGTATTGACGCCGGGCAAGAGCAACTCGGTCGCCGCATACACTATTCTCAGAATGACTTGGTTG
AGTACTCACCAGTCACAGAAAAGCATCTTACGGATGGCATGACAGTAAGAGAATTATGCAGTGCTGCCAT
AACCATGAGTGATAACACTGCGGCCAACTTACTTCTGACAACGATCGGAGGACCGAAGGAGCTAACCGCT
TTTTTGCACAACATGGGGGATCATGTAACTCGCCTTGATCGTTGGGAACCGGAGCTGAATGAAGCCATAC
CAAACGACGAGCGTGACACCACGATGCCTGTAGCAATGGCAACAACGTTGCGCAAACTATTAACTGGCGA
ACTACTTACTCTAGCTTCCCGGCAACAATTAATAGACTGGATGGAGGCGGATAAAGTTGCAGGACCACTT
CTGCGCTCGGCCCTTCCGGCTGGCTGGTTTATTGCTGATAAATCTGGAGCCGGTGAGCGTGGGTCTCGCG
GTATCATTGCAGCACTGGGGCCAGATGGTAAGCCCTCCCGTATCGTAGTTATCTACACGACGGGGAGTCA
GGCAACTATGGATGAACGAAATAGACAGATCGCTGAGATAGGTGCCTCACTGATTAAGCATTGGTAACTG
TCAGACCAAGTTTACTCATATATACTTTAGATTGATTTAAAACTTCATTTTTAATTTAAAAGGATCTAGG
TGAAGATCCTTTTTGATAATCTCATGACCAAAATCCCTTAACGTGAGTTTTCGTTCCACTGAGCGTCAGA
CCCCGTAGAAAAGATCAAAGGATCTTCTTGAGATCCTTTTTTTCTGCGCGTAATCTGCTGCTTGCAAACA
AAAAAACCACCGCTACCAGCGGTGGTTTGTTTGCCGGATCAAGAGCTACCAACTCTTTTTCCGAAGGTAA
CTGGCTTCAGCAGAGCGCAGATACCAAATACTGTTCTTCTAGTGTAGCCGTAGTTAGGCCACCACTTCAA
GAACTCTGTAGCACCGCCTACATACCTCGCTCTGCTAATCCTGTTACCAGTGGCTGCTGCCAGTGGCGAT
AAGTCGTGTCTTACCGGGTTGGACTCAAGACGATAGTTACCGGATAAGGCGCAGCGGTCGGGCTGAACGG
GGGGTTCGTGCACACAGCCCAGCTTGGAGCGAACGACCTACACCGAACTGAGATACCTACAGCGTGAGCT
ATGAGAAAGCGCCACGCTTCCCGAAGGGAGAAAGGCGGACAGGTATCCGGTAAGCGGCAGGGTCGGAACA
GGAGAGCGCACGAGGGAGCTTCCAGGGGGAAACGCCTGGTATCTTTATAGTCCTGTCGGGTTTCGCCACC
TCTGACTTGAGCGTCGATTTTTGTGATGCTCGTCAGGGGGGCGGAGCCTATGGAAAAACGCCAGCAACGC
GGCCTTTTTACGGTTCCTGGCCTTTTGCTGGCCTTTTGCTCACATGTTCTTTCCTGCGTTATCCCCTGAT
TCTGTGGATAACCGTATTACCGCCTTTGAGTGAGCTGATACCGCTCGCCGCAGCCGAACGACCGAGCGCA
GCGAGTCAGTGAGCGAGGAAGCGGAAGAGCGCCCAATACGCAAACCGCCTCTCCCCGCGCGTTGGCCGAT
TCATTAATGCAGCTGGCACGACAGGTTTCCCGACTGGAAAGCGGGCAGTGAGCGCAACGCAATTAATGTG
AGTTAGCTCACTCATTAGGCACCCCAGGCTTTACACTTTATGCTTCCGGCTCGTATGTTGTGTGGAATTG
TGAGCGGATAACAATTTCACACAGGAAACAGCTATGACCATGATTACGCCAAGCGCGCAATTAACCCTCA
CTAAAGGGAACAAAAGCTGGAGCTGCAAGCTTAATGTAGTCTTATGCAATACTCTTGTAGTCTTGCAACA
TGGTAACGATGAGTTAGCAACATGCCTTACAAGGAGAGAAAAAGCACCGTGCATGCCGATTGGTGGAAGT
AAGGTGGTACGATCGTGCCTTATTAGGAAGGCAACAGACGGGTCTGACATGGATTGGACGAACCACTGAA
TTGCCGCATTGCAGAGATATTGTATTTAAGTGCCTAGCTCGATACATAAACGGGTCTCTCTGGTTAGACC
AGATCTGAGCCTGGGAGCTCTCTGGCTAACTAGGGAACCCACTGCTTAAGCCTCAATAAAGCTTGCCTTG
AGTGCTTCAAGTAGTGTGTGCCCGTCTGTTGTGTGACTCTGGTAACTAGAGATCCCTCAGACCCTTTTAG
TCAGTGTGGAAAATCTCTAGCAGTGGCGCCCGAACAGGGACTTGAAAGCGAAAGGGAAACCAGAGGAGCT
CTCTCGACGCAGGACTCGGCTTGCTGAAGCGCGCACGGCAAGAGGCGAGGGGCGGCGACTGGTGAGTACG
CCAAAAATTTTGACTAGCGGAGGCTAGAAGGAGAGAGATGGGTGCGAGAGCGTCAGTATTAAGCGGGGGA
GAATTAGATCGCGATGGGAAAAAATTCGGTTAAGGCCAGGGGGAAAGAAAAAATATAAATTAAAACATAT
AGTATGGGCAAGCAGGGAGCTAGAACGATTCGCAGTTAATCCTGGCCTGTTAGAAACATCAGAAGGCTGT
AGACAAATACTGGGACAGCTACAACCATCCCTTCAGACAGGATCAGAAGAACTTAGATCATTATATAATA
CAGTAGCAACCCTCTATTGTGTGCATCAAAGGATAGAGATAAAAGACACCAAGGAAGCTTTAGACAAGAT
AGAGGAAGAGCAAAACAAAAGTAAGACCACCGCACAGCAAGCGGCCGCTGATCTTCAGACCTGGAGGAGG
AGATATGAGGGACAATTGGAGAAGTGAATTATATAAATATAAAGTAGTAAAAATTGAACCATTAGGAGTA
GCACCCACCAAGGCAAAGAGAAGAGTGGTGCAGAGAGAAAAAAGAGCAGTGGGAATAGGAGCTTTGTTCC
TTGGGTTCTTGGGAGCAGCAGGAAGCACTATGGGCGCAGCGTCAATGACGCTGACGGTACAGGCCAGACA
ATTATTGTCTGGTATAGTGCAGCAGCAGAACAATTTGCTGAGGGCTATTGAGGCGCAACAGCATCTGTTG
CAACTCACAGTCTGGGGCATCAAGCAGCTCCAGGCAAGAATCCTGGCTGTGGAAAGATACCTAAAGGATC
AACAGCTCCTGGGGATTTGGGGTTGCTCTGGAAAACTCATTTGCACCACTGCTGTGCCTTGGAATGCTAG
TTGGAGTAATAAATCTCTGGAACAGATTTGGAATCACACGACCTGGATGGAGTGGGACAGAGAAATTAAC
AATTACACAAGCTTAATACACTCCTTAATTGAAGAATCGCAAAACCAGCAAGAAAAGAATGAACAAGAAT
TATTGGAATTAGATAAATGGGCAAGTTTGTGGAATTGGTTTAACATAACAAATTGGCTGTGGTATATAAA
ATTATTCATAATGATAGTAGGAGGCTTGGTAGGTTTAAGAATAGTTTTTGCTGTACTTTCTATAGTGAAT
AGAGTTAGGCAGGGATATTCACCATTATCGTTTCAGACCCACCTCCCAACCCCGAGGGGACCCATGCAGG
GAGGTGGTCCCTGCAGTTACGCCAATGATAACCCCCGCCAGAAAAATCTTAGTAGCCTTCCCTTTTTGTT
TTCCGTGCCCCAACTCGGCGGATTGACTCGGCCCCTTCCGGAAACACCCGAATCAACTTCTAGTCAAATT
ATTGTTCACGCCGCAATGACCCACCCCTGGCCCGCGTCTGTGGAACTGACCCCTGGTCTACAGGAGAGTT
CGCTGCTGAAAGTGGTCCCAAAGGGGTACTAGTTTTTAAGCTCCCAACTCCCCCTCCCCCAGCGTCTGGA
GGATTCCACACCCTCGCACCGCAGGGGCGAGGAAGTGGGCGGAGTCCGGTTTTGGCGCCAGCCGCTGAGG
CTGCCAAGCAGAAAAGCCACCGCTGAGGAGACTCCGGTCACTGTCCTCGCCCCGCCTCCCCCTTCCCTCC
CCTTGGGGACCACCGGGCGCCACGCCGCGAACGGTAAGTGCCGCGGTCGTCGGCGCCTCCGCCCTCCCCG
TAGGGCCCCAATTCCCAGCGGGCGCGGCGCGCGGCCCCGCGCGCAGCTCCCGGCTCCCTCCCCCTTCGGA
TGTGGCTTGAGCTGTAGGCGCGGAGTCCTGCAGCCCCGATAAAATAAAAGATTTTATTTAGTCTCCAGAA
AAAGGGGGGAATGAAAGACCCCACCTGTAGGTTTGGCAAGCTAGCTGCAGTAACGCCATTTTGCAAGGCA
TGGAAAAATACCAAACCAAGAATAGAGAAGTTCAGATCAAGGGCGGGTACATGAAAATAGCTAACGTTGG
GCCAAACAGGATATCTGCGGTGAGCAGTTTCGGCCCCGGCCCGGGGCCAAGAACAGATGGTCACCGCAGT
TTCGGCCCCGGCCCGAGGCCAAGAACAGATGGTCCCCAGATATGGCCCAACCCTCAGCAGTTTCTTAAGA
CCCATCAGATGTTTCCAGGCTCCCCCAAGGACCTGAAATGACCCTGCGCCTTATTTGAATTAACCAATCA
GCCTGCTTCTCGCTTCTGTTCGCGCGCTTCTGCTTCCCGAGCTCTATAAAAGAGCTCACAACCCCTCACT
CGGCGCGCCAGTCCTCCGACAGACTGAGTCGCCCGGGGCTTTTTTGGAGGACTAGGCTTTTGCAAAAAGC
TTTCTAGAGGTACCACCGGAGCTTACCATGACCGAGTACAAGCCCACGGTGCGCCTCGCCACCCGCGACG
ACGTCCCCAGGGCCGTACGCACCCTCGCCGCCGCGTTCGCCGACTACCCCGCCACGCGCCACACCGTCGA
TCCGGACCGCCACATCGAGCGGGTCACCGAGCTGCAAGAACTCTTCCTCACGCGCGTCGGGCTCGACATC
GGCAAGGTGTGGGTCGCGGACGACGGCGCCGCCGTGGCGGTCTGGACCACGCCGGAGAGCGTCGAAGCGG
GGGCGGTGTTCGCCGAGATCGGCCCGCGCATGGCCGAGTTGAGCGGTTCCCGGCTGGCCGCGCAGCAACA
GATGGAAGGCCTCCTGGCGCCGCACCGGCCCAAGGAGCCCGCGTGGTTCCTGGCCACCGTCGGCGTCTCG
CCCGACCACCAGGGCAAGGGTCTGGGCAGCGCCGTCGTGCTCCCCGGAGTGGAGGCGGCCGAGCGCGCCG
GGGTGCCCGCCTTCCTGGAGACCTCCGCGCCCCGCAACCTCCCCTTCTACGAGCGGCTCGGCTTCACCGT
CACCGCCGACGTCGAGGTGCCCGAAGGACCGCGCACCTGGTGCATGACCCGCAAGCCCGGTGCCAGTGGA
TCCGGAGCCACGAACTTCTCTCTGTTAAAGCAAGCAGGAGATGTTGAAGAAAACCCCGGGCCTATGAAAC
GGACAGCGGACGGTAGCGAGTTTGAGAGTCCGAAGAAAAAGAGGAAAGTAGCTTCTAACTTTACTCAGTT
CGTTCTCGTCGACAATGGCGGAACTGGCGACGTGACTGTCGCCCCAAGCAACTTCGCTAACGGGATCGCT
GAATGGATCAGCTCTAACTCGCGTTCACAGGCTTACAAAGTAACCTGTAGCGTTCGTCAGAGCTCTGCGC
AGAATCGCAAATACACCATCAAAGTCGAGGTGCCTAAAGGCGCCTGGCGTTCGTACTTAAATATGGAACT
AACCATTCCAATTTTCGCCACGAATTCCGACTGCGAGCTTATTGTTAAGGCAATGCAAGGTCTCCTAAAA
GATGGAAACCCGATTCCCTCAGCAATCGCAGCAAACTCCGGCATCTACGAGGCCTCGGGAGGTGGTTCGG
GTGGCTCTGGATCAGGATCCGCTGTACAGCCTTCAGGGCAGATCAGCAACCAGGCCCTGGCTCTGGCCCC
TAGCTCCGCTCCAGTGCTGGCCCAGACTATGGTGCCCTCTAGTGCTATGGTGCCTCTGGCCCAGCCACCT
GCTCCAGCCCCTGTGCTGACCCCAGGACCACCCCAGTCACTGAGCGCTCCAGTGCCCAAGTCTACACAGG
CCGGCGAGGGGACTCTGAGTGAAGCTCTGCTGCACCTGCAGTTCGACGCTGATGAGGACCTGGGAGCTCT
GCTGGGGAACAGCACCGATCCCGGAGTGTTCACAGATCTGGCCTCCGTGGACAACTCTGAGTTTCAGCAG
CTGCTGAATCAGGGCGTGTCCATGTCTCATAGTACAGCCGAACCAATGCTGATGGAGTACCCCGAAGCCA
TTACCCGGCTGGTGACCGGCAGCCAGCGGCCCCCCGACCCCGCTCCAACTCCCCTGGGAACCAGCGGCCT
GCCTAATGGGCTGTCCGGAGATGAAGACTTCTCAAGCATCGCTGATATGGACTTTAGTGCCCTGCTGTCA
CAGATTTCCTCTAGTGGGCAGGGAGGAGGTGGAAGCGGCTTCAGCGTGGACACCAGTGCCCTGCTGGACC
TGTTCAGCCCCTCGGTGACCGTGCCCGACATGAGCCTGCCTGACCTTGACAGCAGCCTGGCCAGTATCCA
AGAGCTCCTGTCTCCCCAGGAGCCCCCCAGGCCTCCCGAGGCAGAGAACAGCAGCCCGGATTCAGGGAAG
CAGCTGGTGCACTACACAGCGCAGCCGCTGTTCCTGCTGGACCCCGGCTCCGTGGACACCGGGAGCAACG
ACCTGCCGGTGCTGTTTGAGCTGGGAGAGGGCTCCTACTTCTCCGAAGGGGACGGCTTCGCCGAGGACCC
CACCATCTCCCTGCTGACAGGCTCGGAGCCTCCCAAAGCCAAGGACCCCACTGTCTCCGCTAGCGGCACC
TAGG
Features (pLannotate 1.2.2; 30 found; start..end, strand, type, name):
      4..45      +  CDS            V5 tag: epitope tag from simian virus 5
     96..684     +  misc_feature   WPRE: woodchuck hepatitis virus posttranscriptional regulatory element
    735..754     +  misc_feature   cPPT/CTS (fragment): central polypurine tract and central termination sequence of HIV-1
    756..989     +  LTR            3' LTR (ΔU3): self-inactivating 3' long terminal repeat (LTR) from HIV-1
   1067..1188    +  polyA_signal   SV40 poly(A) signal: SV40 polyadenylation signal
   1228..1363    +  rep_origin     SV40 ori: SV40 origin of replication
   1384..1402    -  promoter       T7 promoter: promoter for bacteriophage T7 RNA polymerase
   1410..1565    +  CDS            lacZα (fragment): LacZα fragment of β-galactosidase; lacZ fragment
   1570..1998    +  rep_origin     f1 ori (sequence partly withheld): f1 bacteriophage origin of replication; arrow indicates direction of (+) strand synthesis
   2051..2155    +  promoter       AmpR promoter: bla
   2156..3016    +  CDS            AmpR: β-lactamase; bla; confers resistance to ampicillin, carbenicillin, and related antibiotics
   3187..3775    +  rep_origin     ori: high-copy-number ColE1/pMB1/pBR322/pUC origin of replication
   3958..4050    +  CDS            lacI (fragment): lac repressor; lacI; The lac repressor binds to the lac operator to inhibit transcription in E. coli. This inhibition can be relieved by adding lactose or isopropyl-β-D-thiogalactopyranoside (IPTG).
   4063..4084    +  protein_bind   CAP binding site: CAP binding activates transcription in the presence of cAMP. E. coli catabolite activator protein
   4099..4129    +  promoter       lac promoter: promoter for the E. coli lac operon
   4137..4153    +  protein_bind   lac operator: The lac repressor binds to the lac operator to inhibit transcription in E. coli. This inhibition can be relieved by adding lactose or isopropyl-β-D-thiogalactopyranoside (IPTG). lac repressor encoded by lacI
   4198..4216    +  promoter       T3 promoter: promoter for bacteriophage T3 RNA polymerase
   4244..4470    +  promoter       RSV promoter: Rous sarcoma virus enhancer/promoter
   4471..4651    +  LTR            5' LTR (truncated): truncated 5' long terminal repeat (LTR) from HIV-1
   4698..4823    +  misc_feature   HIV-1 Ψ: packaging signal of human immunodeficiency virus type 1
   4807..5170    +  CDS            HIV-1 gag (fragment): gag protein from human immunodeficiency virus 1; gag
   5316..5549    +  misc_feature   RRE: The Rev response element (RRE) of HIV-1 allows for Rev-dependent mRNA export from the nucleus to the cytoplasm.
   5926..5952    +  CDS            Rev (fragment): human immunodeficiency virus 1 (HIV-1) Rev protein; rev; enhances nuclear export of unspliced and incompletely spliced viral mRNAs
   6639..7046    +  promoter       SFFV promoter: spleen focus-forming virus long terminal repeat (LTR) promoter
   7046..7075    +  promoter       SV40 promoter (fragment): SV40 early promoter
   7107..7703    +  CDS            PuroR (fragment): puromycin N-acetyltransferase; pac from Streptomyces; confers resistance to puromycin
   7716..7768    +  CDS            P2A (fragment): 2A peptide from porcine teschovirus-1 polyprotein Eukaryotic ribosomes fail to insert a peptide bond between the Gly and Pro residues, yielding separate polypeptides.
   7830..8177    +  CDS            CAPSD_BPMS2 (fragment): Experimental evidence at protein level: Swiss-Prot protein existence level 1. Acts as a translational repressor of viral replicase synthesis late in infection. This latter function is the result of capsid protein interaction with an RNA hairpin which contains the replicase ribosome-binding site. From Escherichia phage MS2 (Bacteriophage MS2).
   8229..8771    +  CDS            Rela (fragment): TF65_MOUSE - Also known as Nfkb3. Experimental evidence at protein level: Swiss-Prot protein existence level 1. NF-kappa-B is a pleiotropic transcription factor present in almost all cell types and is the endpoint of a series of signal transduction events that are initiated by a vast array of stimuli related to many biological processes such as inflammation, immunity, differentiation, cell growth, tumorigenesis and apoptosis. NF-kappa-B is a homo- or heterodimeric complex formed by the Rel-like domain- containing proteins RELA/p65, RELB, NFKB1/p105, NFKB1/p50, REL and NFKB2/p52. The heterodime
   8796..9167    +  CDS            HSF1: C-terminal activation domain from the human heat shock transcription factor HSF1
