[The description below was written by a language model from this plasmid's Addgene catalogue record and pLannotate feature annotations shown in this document.]
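Description:
pLex307-UCOE-SFFV-puroR-MCP-P65-HSF1 is a third-generation, self-inactivating HIV-1-based lentiviral transfer plasmid built on the pLex307 backbone for stable expression in mammalian cells. In bacteria it is maintained by a high-copy ColE1/pUC-type origin and selected with ampicillin (AmpR); an f1 origin and remnants of a lac/T7/T3 cloning region are also present. The viral portion comprises a chimeric RSV promoter-driven truncated 5' LTR, the Ψ packaging signal with a gag fragment, the RRE for Rev-dependent export of the genomic RNA, a WPRE to enhance transcript expression, and a ΔU3 3' LTR that inactivates the LTR promoter after integration, followed by an SV40 polyadenylation signal and SV40 origin.

The payload is a single SFFV promoter-driven open reading frame. The puromycin N-acetyltransferase gene comes first and is linked through a P2A peptide to the MS2 coat protein (MCP) fused to the p65 (RelA) activation domain and the C-terminal activation domain of human HSF1. Puromycin selection is therefore coupled to expression of the activator, while the two are released as separate proteins. The record states that MCP-P65-HSF1 carries an N-terminal bipartite SV40 NLS. The name indicates a UCOE (ubiquitous chromatin opening element, generally used to resist silencing), but it is not annotated in the feature table; it may lie in the unannotated stretch upstream of SFFV. A V5 tag annotation sits just after the HSF1 domain.

MCP binds MS2 RNA hairpins, so this fusion is the recruitable activator used with MS2-modified guide RNAs and dCas9 in CRISPR activation systems. The catalogue's mutation field lists dCas9 substitutions, yet no Cas9 sequence is annotated here, so that entry appears not to apply to this plasmid.
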