Addgene plasmid #218559: pLex307-UCOE-SFFV-puroR-MCP-P65-HSF1
Purpose: Encodes SFFV promoter-driven MCP-P65-HSF1 with an N-terminal bipartite SV40 NLS, along with puromycin resistance
Depositing lab: Alejandro Chavez. Depositing organization: Columbia University. Publication: Combinatorial protein engineering identifies potent CRISPR activators with reduced toxicity. Giddins M, Kratz AF, De Los Santos MB, Forget A, Tiwari R, Jang G, Blazejewski T, Qin C, Huang Y, Lao YH, Falconer T, Leong KW, Krogan N, Staller M, Wang H, Wei L, Chavez A. Nat Commun. 2025 Nov 20;16(1):11114. doi: 10.1038/s41467-025-65986-4. PubMed 41266370.
Backbone
  Vector backbone: pLex307
  Vector type: Mammalian Expression, Lentiviral
  Selectable markers: Puromycin
Growth in bacteria
  Bacterial resistance: Ampicillin, 100 μg/mL
  Growth temperature: 30°C
  Growth strain: NEB Stable
  Copy number: High Copy
Gene/Insert
  Gene/Insert name: MCP-P65-HSF1
  Species: H. sapiens (human); MS2 bacteriophage
  Mutation: Cas9 mutations to make dCas9=D10A+D839A+H840A+N863A
  Tag / fusion protein: SV40NLS (N terminal on insert)
  Cloning method: Restriction Enzyme; 5′ cloning site unknown (unknown if destroyed)
Terms and licenses: Academic/Nonprofit Terms; Industry Terms: Not Available to Industry
How to cite: pLex307-UCOE-SFFV-puroR-MCP-P65-HSF1 was a gift from Alejandro Chavez (Addgene plasmid # 218559 ; http://n2t.net/addgene:218559 ; RRID:Addgene_218559)
